Addgene plasmid #37135: pMito-LSSmOrange
Depositing lab: Vladislav Verkhusha. Depositing organization: Albert Einstein College of Medicine. Publication: An Orange Fluorescent Protein with a Large Stokes Shift for Single-Excitation Multicolor FCCS and FRET Imaging. Shcherbakova DM, Hink MA, Joosen L, Gadella TW, Verkhusha VV. J Am Chem Soc. 2012 May 9;134(18):7913-23. doi: 10.1021/ja3018972 PubMed 22486524.
Backbone
  Vector backbone: pN1
  Backbone manufacturer: Clontech
  Backbone size w/o insert (bp): 4039
  Total vector size (bp): 4749
  Modifications to backbone: human cytochrome C oxidase subunit VIII insert
  Vector type: Mammalian Expression
  Selectable markers: Neomycin (select with G418)
Growth in bacteria
  Bacterial resistance: Kanamycin, 50 μg/mL
  Growth temperature: 37°C
  Growth strain: DH5alpha
  Copy number: High Copy
Gene/Insert
  Gene/Insert name: LSSmOrange
  Insert size (bp): 710
  Mutation: A44V/F84L/W145M/I165D/M167L/G202D compared to mOrange (but numbering relative to EGFP)
  Promoter: CMV
  Tag / fusion protein: human cytochrome C oxidase subunit VIII (N terminal on insert)
  Cloning method: Restriction Enzyme; 5′ cloning site AgeI (not destroyed); 3′ cloning site NotI (not destroyed)
  Sequencing primers: 5′ CMV-F; 3′ SV40pA-R
Terms and licenses: Academic/Nonprofit Terms; Industry Terms: Not Available to Industry
How to cite: pMito-LSSmOrange was a gift from Vladislav Verkhusha (Addgene plasmid # 37135 ; http://n2t.net/addgene:37135 ; RRID:Addgene_37135)
