[The description below was written by a language model from this plasmid's Addgene catalogue record and pLannotate feature annotations shown in this document.]
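Description:
pMito-LSSmOrange is a 4,749 bp mammalian expression plasmid built on the Clontech pN1 backbone. It produces a mitochondrially targeted version of LSSmOrange, a monomeric orange fluorescent protein with a large Stokes shift. The human cytomegalovirus immediate early enhancer and promoter drive a single open reading frame. In this frame, the mitochondrial presequence of human cytochrome c oxidase subunit VIII (COX8) sits upstream of, and is fused to the N terminus of, the mammalian codon-optimized LSSmOrange coding sequence. An SV40 polyadenylation signal follows. The fluorescent protein was cloned between AgeI and NotI sites, both of which are retained. Relative to mOrange it carries the substitutions A44V, F84L, W145M, I165D, M167L and G202D, numbered according to EGFP. The COX8 presequence acts as an import signal, so the fluorescent protein should accumulate in mitochondria of transfected cells.

The plasmid is propagated in E. coli at high copy through a ColE1/pUC-type origin, and it also carries an f1 phage origin. A single Tn5 aminoglycoside phosphotransferase gene (NeoR/KanR) provides both selections. A bacterial bla-type promoter expresses it for kanamycin resistance in bacteria, and the SV40 enhancer/early promoter expresses it for G418 selection in mammalian cells, with an HSV TK polyadenylation signal downstream. The short large T antigen, ble and bGH poly(A) hits in the feature table are only fragments and are most likely backbone remnants or annotation artefacts rather than functional elements.

The construct serves as an orange mitochondrial marker. The associated publication presents LSSmOrange as a probe for single-excitation multicolor fluorescence cross-correlation spectroscopy and FRET imaging, where the large Stokes shift lets it be excited together with other fluorophores while its emission is still detected separately.
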