Features (pLannotate 1.2.2; 14 found; start..end, strand, type, name):
     61..364     +  enhancer       CMV enhancer: human cytomegalovirus immediate early enhancer
    365..568     +  promoter       CMV promoter: human cytomegalovirus (CMV) immediate early promoter
    597..671     +  CDS            COX8 presequence: mitochondrial presequence of human cytochrome c oxidase subunit VIII (Rizutto et al., 1989)
    705..1415    +  CDS            LSSmOrange: monomeric orange fluorescent protein with a large Stokes shift (Shcherbakova et al., 2012) mammalian codon-optimized
   1431..1514    +  CDS            large T antigen (fragment): large T antigen from SV40 (simian virus 40)
   1537..1658    +  polyA_signal   SV40 poly(A) signal: SV40 polyadenylation signal
   1692..2120    -  rep_origin     f1 ori (sequence partly withheld): f1 bacteriophage origin of replication; arrow indicates direction of (+) strand synthesis
   2147..2251    +  promoter       AmpR promoter: bla
   2253..2610    +  promoter       SV40 promoter: SV40 enhancer and early promoter
   2645..3439    +  CDS            NeoR/KanR: aminoglycoside phosphotransferase from Tn5; aph(3')-II (or nptII); confers resistance to neomycin, kanamycin, and G418 (Geneticin®)
   3460..3612    +  CDS            ble (fragment): BLE_KLEPN - Experimental evidence at protein level: Swiss-Prot protein existence level 1. Binding protein with a strong affinity to the bleomycin family of antibiotics. Binds to CL990; an antimitotic-antibiotic compound. From Klebsiella pneumoniae.
   3671..3718    +  polyA_signal   HSV TK poly(A) signal: herpes simplex virus thymidine kinase polyadenylation signal (Cole and Stacy, 1985)
   3809..3825    -  polyA_signal   bGH poly(A) signal (fragment): bovine growth hormone polyadenylation signal
   4047..4635    +  rep_origin     ori: high-copy-number ColE1/pMB1/pBR322/pUC origin of replication
>Addgene plasmid #37135 | pMito-LSSmOrange | depositor full sequence | sequence record 46711 | pMito-LSSmOrange sequence 4749 bps
TAGTTATTAATAGTAATCAATTACGGGGTCATTAGTTCATAGCCCATATATGGAGTTCCGCGTTACATAA
CTTACGGTAAATGGCCCGCCTGGCTGACCGCCCAACGACCCCCGCCCATTGACGTCAATAATGACGTATG
TTCCCATAGTAACGCCAATAGGGACTTTCCATTGACGTCAATGGGTGGAGTATTTACGGTAAACTGCCCA
CTTGGCAGTACATCAAGTGTATCATATGCCAAGTACGCCCCCTATTGACGTCAATGACGGTAAATGGCCC
GCCTGGCATTATGCCCAGTACATGACCTTATGGGACTTTCCTACTTGGCAGTACATCTACGTATTAGTCA
TCGCTATTACCATGGTGATGCGGTTTTGGCAGTACATCAATGGGCGTGGATAGCGGTTTGACTCACGGGG
ATTTCCAAGTCTCCACCCCATTGACGTCAATGGGAGTTTGTTTTGGCACCAAAATCAACGGGACTTTCCA
AAATGTCGTAACAACTCCGCCCCATTGACGCAAATGGGCGGTAGGCGTGTACGGTGGGAGGTCTATATAA
GCAGAGCTGGTTTAGTGAACCGTCAGATCCGCTAGCATGTCCGTCCTGACGCCGCTGCTGCTGCGGGGCT
TGACAGGCTCGGCCCGGCGGCTCCCAGTGCCGCGCGCCAAGATCCATTCGTTGGGGGATCCACCGGTCGC
CACCATGGTGAGCAAGGGCGAGGAGAATAACATGGCCATCATCAAGGAGTTCATGCGCTTCAAGGTGCGC
ATGGAGGGCTCCGTGAACGGCCACGAGTTCGAGATCGAGGGCGAGGGCGAGGGCCGCCCCTACGAGGGCT
TTCAGACCGTTAAGCTGAAGGTGACCAAGGGTGGCCCCCTGCCCTTCGCCTGGGACATCTTGTCCCCTCA
GTTCACCTACGGCTCCAAGGCCTACGTGAAGCACCCCGCCGACATCCCCGACTACCTCAAGCTGTCCTTC
CCCGAGGGCTTCAAGTGGGAGCGCGTGATGAACTTCGAGGACGGCGGCGTGGTGACCGTGACTCAGGACT
CCTCCCTGCAGGACGGCGAGTTCATCTACAAGGTGAAGCTGCGCGGCACCAACTTCCCCTCCGACGGCCC
CGTAATGCAGAAGAAGACCATGGGCATGGAGGCCTCCTCCGAGCGGATGTACCCCGAGGACGGCGCCCTG
AAGGGCGAGGACAAGCTCAGGCTGAAGCTGAAGGACGGCGGCCACTACACCTCCGAGGTCAAGACCACCT
ACAAGGCCAAGAAGCCCGTGCAGTTGCCCGGCGCCTACATCGTCGACATCAAGTTGGACATCACCTCCCA
CAACGAGGACTACACCATCGTGGAACAGTACGAACGCGCCGAGGGCCGCCACTCCACCGGCGGCATGGAC
GAGCTGTACAAGTAAGCGGCCGCGACTCTAGATCATAATCAGCCATACCACATTTGTAGAGGTTTTACTT
GCTTTAAAAAACCTCCCACACCTCCCCCTGAACCTGAAACATAAAATGAATGCAATTGTTGTTGTTAACT
TGTTTATTGCAGCTTATAATGGTTACAAATAAAGCAATAGCATCACAAATTTCACAAATAAAGCATTTTT
TTCACTGCATTCTAGTTGTGGTTTGTCCAAACTCATCAATGTATCTTAAGGCGTAAATTGTAAGCGTTAA
TATTTTGTTAAAATTCGCGTTAAATTTTTGTTAAATCAGCTCATTTTTTAACCAATAGGCCGAAATCGGC
AAAATCCCTTATAAATCAAAAGAATAGACCGAGATAGGGT
[37 nt withheld, positions 1791-1827]
AAAGAACGTGGACTCCAACGTCAAAGG
[49 nt withheld, positions 1855-1903]
T
[91 nt withheld, positions 1905-1995]
G
[124 nt withheld, positions 1997-2120]
CAGGTGGCACTTTTCGGGGAAATGTGCGCGGAACCCCTATTTGTTTATTTTTCTAAATACATTCAAATAT
GTATCCGCTCATGAGACAATAACCCTGATAAATGCTTCAATAATATTGAAAAAGGAAGAGTCCTGAGGCG
GAAAGAACCAGCTGTGGAATGTGTGTCAGTTAGGGTGTGGAAAGTCCCCAGGCTCCCCAGCAGGCAGAAG
TATGCAAAGCATGCATCTCAATTAGTCAGCAACCAGGTGTGGAAAGTCCCCAGGCTCCCCAGCAGGCAGA
AGTATGCAAAGCATGCATCTCAATTAGTCAGCAACCATAGTCCCGCCCCTAACTCCGCCCATCCCGCCCC
TAACTCCGCCCAGTTCCGCCCATTCTCCGCCCCATGGCTGACTAATTTTTTTTATTTATGCAGAGGCCGA
GGCCGCCTCGGCCTCTGAGCTATTCCAGAAGTAGTGAGGAGGCTTTTTTGGAGGCCTAGGCTTTTGCAAA
GATCGATCAAGAGACAGGATGAGGATCGTTTCGCATGATTGAACAAGATGGATTGCACGCAGGTTCTCCG
GCCGCTTGGGTGGAGAGGCTATTCGGCTATGACTGGGCACAACAGACAATCGGCTGCTCTGATGCCGCCG
TGTTCCGGCTGTCAGCGCAGGGGCGCCCGGTTCTTTTTGTCAAGACCGACCTGTCCGGTGCCCTGAATGA
ACTGCAAGACGAGGCAGCGCGGCTATCGTGGCTGGCCACGACGGGCGTTCCTTGCGCAGCTGTGCTCGAC
GTTGTCACTGAAGCGGGAAGGGACTGGCTGCTATTGGGCGAAGTGCCGGGGCAGGATCTCCTGTCATCTC
ACCTTGCTCCTGCCGAGAAAGTATCCATCATGGCTGATGCAATGCGGCGGCTGCATACGCTTGATCCGGC
TACCTGCCCATTCGACCACCAAGCGAAACATCGCATCGAGCGAGCACGTACTCGGATGGAAGCCGGTCTT
GTCGATCAGGATGATCTGGACGAAGAGCATCAGGGGCTCGCGCCAGCCGAACTGTTCGCCAGGCTCAAGG
CGAGCATGCCCGACGGCGAGGATCTCGTCGTGACCCATGGCGATGCCTGCTTGCCGAATATCATGGTGGA
AAATGGCCGCTTTTCTGGATTCATCGACTGTGGCCGGCTGGGTGTGGCGGACCGCTATCAGGACATAGCG
TTGGCTACCCGTGATATTGCTGAAGAGCTTGGCGGCGAATGGGCTGACCGCTTCCTCGTGCTTTACGGTA
TCGCCGCTCCCGATTCGCAGCGCATCGCCTTCTATCGCCTTCTTGACGAGTTCTTCTGAGCGGGACTCTG
GGGTTCGAAATGACCGACCAAGCGACGCCCAACCTGCCATCACGAGATTTCGATTCCACCGCCGCCTTCT
ATGAAAGGTTGGGCTTCGGAATCGTTTTCCGGGACGCCGGCTGGATGATCCTCCAGCGCGGGGATCTCAT
GCTGGAGTTCTTCGCCCACCCTAGGGGGAGGCTAACTGAAACACGGAAGGAGACAATACCGGAAGGAACC
CGCGCTATGACGGCAATAAAAAGACAGAATAAAACGCACGGTGTTGGGTCGTTTGTTCATAAACGCGGGG
TTCGGTCCCAGGGCTGGCACTCTGTCGATACCCCACCGAGACCCCATTGGGGCCAATACGCCCGCGTTTC
TTCCTTTTCCCCACCCCACCCCCCAAGTTCGGGTGAAGGCCCAGGGCTCGCAGCCAACGTCGGGGCGGCA
GGCCCTGCCATAGCCTCAGGTTACTCATATATACTTTAGATTGATTTAAAACTTCATTTTTAATTTAAAA
GGATCTAGGTGAAGATCCTTTTTGATAATCTCATGACCAAAATCCCTTAACGTGAGTTTTCGTTCCACTG
AGCGTCAGACCCCGTAGAAAAGATCAAAGGATCTTCTTGAGATCCTTTTTTTCTGCGCGTAATCTGCTGC
TTGCAAACAAAAAAACCACCGCTACCAGCGGTGGTTTGTTTGCCGGATCAAGAGCTACCAACTCTTTTTC
CGAAGGTAACTGGCTTCAGCAGAGCGCAGATACCAAATACTGTCCTTCTAGTGTAGCCGTAGTTAGGCCA
CCACTTCAAGAACTCTGTAGCACCGCCTACATACCTCGCTCTGCTAATCCTGTTACCAGTGGCTGCTGCC
AGTGGCGATAAGTCGTGTCTTACCGGGTTGGACTCAAGACGATAGTTACCGGATAAGGCGCAGCGGTCGG
GCTGAACGGGGGGTTCGTGCACACAGCCCAGCTTGGAGCGAACGACCTACACCGAACTGAGATACCTACA
GCGTGAGCTATGAGAAAGCGCCACGCTTCCCGAAGGGAGAAAGGCGGACAGGTATCCGGTAAGCGGCAGG
GTCGGAACAGGAGAGCGCACGAGGGAGCTTCCAGGGGGAAACGCCTGGTATCTTTATAGTCCTGTCGGGT
TTCGCCACCTCTGACTTGAGCGTCGATTTTTGTGATGCTCGTCAGGGGGGCGGAGCCTATGGAAAAACGC
CAGCAACGCGGCCTTTTTACGGTTCCTGGCCTTTTGCTGGCCTTTTGCTCACATGTTCTTTCCTGCGTTA
TCCCCTGATTCTGTGGATAACCGTATTACCGCCATGCAT
