>Addgene plasmid #37135 | pMito-LSSmOrange | addgene partial sequence | sequence record 47331 | SV40pA-rev
TGCATAACAAGTTAACAACAACAATTGCATTCATTTTATGTTTCAGGTTCAGGGGGAGGTGTGGGAGGTT
TTTTAAAGCAAGTAAAACCTCTACAAATGTGGTATGGCTGATTATGATCTAGAGTCGCGGCCGCTTACTT
GTACAGCTCGTCCATGCCGCCGGTGGAGTGGCGGCCCTCGGCGCGTTCGTACTGTTCCACGATGGTGTAG
TCCTCGTTGTGGGAGGTGATGTCCAACTTGATGTCGACGATGTAGGCGCCGGGCAACTGCACGGGCTTCT
TGGCCTTGTAGGTGGTCTTGACCTCGGAGGTGTAGTGGCCGCCGTCCTTCAGCTTCAGCCTGAGCTTGTC
CTCGCCCTTCAGGGCGCCGTCCTCGGGGTACATCCGCTCGGAGGAGGCCTCCATGCCCATGGTCTTCTTC
TGCATTACGGGGCCGTCGGAGGGGAAGTTGGTGCCGCGCAGCTTCACCTTGTAGATGAACTCGCCGTCCT
GCAGGGAGGAGTCCTGAGTCACGGTCACCACGCCGCCGTCCTCGAAGTTCATCACGCGCTCCCACTTGAA
GCCCTCGGGGAAGGACAGCTTGAGGTAGTCGGGGATGTCGGCGGGGTGCTTCACGTAGGCCTTGGAGCCG
TAGGTGAACTGAGGGGACAAGATGTCCCAGGCGAAGGGCAGGGGGCCACCCTTGGTCACCTTCAGCTTAA
CGGTCTGAAAGCCCTCGTAGGGGCGGCCCTCGCCCTCGCCCTCGATCTCGAACTCGTGGCCGTTCACGGA
GCCCTCCATGCGCACCTTGAAGCGCATGAACTCCTTGATGATGGCCATGTTATTCTCCTCGCCCTTGCTC
ACCATGGTGGCGACCGGTGGATCCCCCAACGAATGGATCTTGGCGCGCGGCACTGGGAGCCGCCGGGCCG
AGCCTGTCAAGCCCCGCAGCAGCAGC
