>Addgene plasmid #37135 | pMito-LSSmOrange | addgene partial sequence | sequence record 47332 | CMV-F 5'-CGCAAATGGGCGGTAGGCGTG-3'
ATCCGCTAGCATGTCCGTCCTGACGCCGCTGCTGCTGCGGGGCTTGACAGGCTCGGCCCGGCGGCTCCCA
GTGCCGCGCGCCAAGATCCATTCGTTGGGGGATCCACCGGTCGCCACCATGGTGAGCAAGGGCGAGGAGA
ATAACATGGCCATCATCAAGGAGTTCATGCGCTTCAAGGTGCGCATGGAGGGCTCCGTGAACGGCCACGA
GTTCGAGATCGAGGGCGAGGGCGAGGGCCGCCCCTACGAGGGCTTTCAGACCGTTAAGCTGAAGGTGACC
AAGGGTGGCCCCCTGCCCTTCGCCTGGGACATCTTGTCCCCTCAGTTCACCTACGGCTCCAAGGCCTACG
TGAAGCACCCCGCCGACATCCCCGACTACCTCAAGCTGTCCTTCCCCGAGGGCTTCAAGTGGGAGCGCGT
GATGAACTTCGAGGACGGCGGCGTGGTGACCGTGACTCAGGACTCCTCCCTGCAGGACGGCGAGTTCATC
TACAAGGTGAAGCTGCGCGGCACCAACTTCCCCTCCGACGGCCCCGTAATGCAGAAGAAGACCATGGGCA
TGGAGGCCTCCTCCGAGCGGATGTACCCCGAGGACGGCGCCCTGAAGGGCGAGGACAAGCTCAGGCTGAA
GCTGAAGGACGGCGGCCACTACACCTCCGAGGTCAAGACCACCTACAAGGCCAAGAAGCCCGTGCAGTTG
CCCGGCGCCTACATCGTCGACATCAAGTTGGACATCACCTCCCACAACGAGGACTACACCATCGTGGAAC
AGTACGAACGCGCCGAGGGCCGCCACTCCACCGGCGGCATGGACGAGCTGTACAAGTAAGCGGCCGCGAC
TCTAGATCATAATCAGCCATACCACATTTGTAGAGGTTTTACTT
